>Addgene plasmid #242099 | AaRibBA | addgene full sequence | sequence record 486678 | Addgene NGS Result
ATCCGGATATAGTTCCTCCTTTCAGCAAAAAACCCCTCAAGACCCGTTTAGAGGCCCCAAGGGGTTATGC
TAGTTATTGCTCAGCGGTGGCAGCAGCCAACTCAGCTTCCTTTCGGGCTTTGTTAGCAGCCGGATCTCAG
TGGTGGTGGTGGTGGTGCTCGAGTGCGGCCGCAAGCTTGTCGACGGAGCTCGAATTCGGATCCGATATCG
CCATGGAACCGCGTGGCACCAGGGTACCTTAGAACATGTGGCCCAGTTTATCCTTTTTGACTTGCAGGTA
GATCTTGTTATACGGATTCGGTTCAATCTTAATCGGCACGCGCTCAACCACCTCCAGACCAAAACCCTCC
AGGGCCACAATTTTACGCGGGTTATTGGTCATCAGTTTCATTTTACGAACACCCAGGTCGCGCAGGATCT
GTGCACCGATGCCATAATCCCGAAGGTCAGGCGGGTAGCCCAACTTCTCGTTCGCCTCAACGGTGTCGTA
GCCCTTCTCTTGCAGTTCATAGGCCTTGATTTTATTCGCAATGCCGATGCCTCTGCCTTCGTGCCCCAAG
ATATAAACCAGTACGCCTTTGCCCTCTTTCGCGATCATCTCCAGAGCCTTCTCGAGCTGCGGACGACAAT
CACAACGAAAGGAACGGAACACGTCACCGGTCAGGCACTCGGAATGAACACGAACCAAGACCGGTTCGTC
TTCTTTCCACTCACCCATGGTCAACGCAACCTGCTCTTCACCAGTAAGTTTATGACGATAGGCGTGGATT
TTGAAAACACCCCACGGGGTCGGCAGGTGTGCAGACGCCACCTTTTCAACCAGGGTTTCACGACGCAGGC
GGTACTTGATCAGATCCGCAATGGTGATGATTTTCAGATTGTGCTTCTTTGCGAATTCCATCAGGTCCGG
CACGCGCGCCATGGTGCCGTCGTCCTTCATAATTTCGCAGATCACGCCTGCCGGATACAAACCCGCCAAA
CGAGCCAGATCGACGCTTGCTTCGGTGTGGCCAGCGCGCTCTAACACACCACCCGGACGCGCTTTCAGCG
GGAACACGTGACCTGGGCGAACAAAATCAGACGGTTTCGCGTCCGGCGAAATCGCTAGCTTGATCGTCAG
AGCACGGTCGTACGCGCTGATACCCGTGGTCGTACCATGCTTCGGATGCGCATCGATGCTAACGCAGAAG
TACGTACCTTTTGGATCGGTGTTCATCGGAGTCATCGGATGCAGATCAAGTTGCTCGCAACGCTCGGGGG
TCAAGCTTAAGCAAATCAGACCACGGCCGTACTTGGCCATAAAGTTAATGGCTTCTGGGGTGACCTTTTC
TGCGGCCATCACCAGGTCTCCTTCGTTCTCGCGGTCCGGGTCATCCACGACAATAACCATTTTACCCTGA
CGAATATCCTCGATCGCTTCTTCCACTGTATTGAATTTAAATTCCTCCCTTTCTGACATATGTATATCTC
CTTCTTAAAGTTAAACAAAATTATTTCTAGAGGGGAATTGTTATCCGCTCACAATTCCCCTATAGTGAGT
CGTATTAATTTCGCGGGATCGAGATCGATCTCGATCCTCTACGCCGGACGCATCGTGGCCGGCATCACCG
GCGCCACAGGTGCGGTTGCTGGCGCCTATATCGCCGACATCACCGATGGGGAAGATCGGGCTCGCCACTT
CGGGCTCATGAGCGCTTGTTTCGGCGTGGGTATGGTGGCAGGCCCCGTGGCCGGGGGACTGTTGGGCGCC
ATCTCCTTGCATGCACCATTCCTTGCGGCGGCGGTGCTCAACGGCCTCAACCTACTACTGGGCTGCTTCC
TAATGCAGGAGTCGCATAAGGGAGAGCGTCGAGATCCCGGACACCATCGAATGGCGCAAAACCTTTCGCG
GTATGGCATGATAGCGCCCGGAAGAGAGTCAATTCAGGGTGGTGAATGTGAAACCAGTAACGTTATACGA
TGTCGCAGAGTATGCCGGTGTCTCTTATCAGACCGTTTCCCGCGTGGTGAACCAGGCCAGCCACGTTTCT
GCGAAAACGCGGGAAAAAGTGGAAGCGGCGATGGCGGAGCTGAATTACATTCCCAACCGCGTGGCACAAC
AACTGGCGGGCAAACAGTCGTTGCTGATTGGCGTTGCCACCTCCAGTCTGGCCCTGCACGCGCCGTCGCA
AATTGTCGCGGCGATTAAATCTCGCGCCGATCAACTGGGTGCCAGCGTGGTGGTGTCGATGGTAGAACGA
AGCGGCGTCGAAGCCTGTAAAGCGGCGGTGCACAATCTTCTCGCGCAACGCGTCAGTGGGCTGATCATTA
ACTATCCGCTGGATGACCAGGATGCCATTGCTGTGGAAGCTGCCTGCACTAATGTTCCGGCGTTATTTCT
TGATGTCTCTGACCAGACACCCATCAACAGTATTATTTTCTCCCATGAAGACGGTACGCGACTGGGCGTG
GAGCATCTGGTCGCATTGGGTCACCAGCAAATCGCGCTGTTAGCGGGCCCATTAAGTTCTGTCTCGGCGC
GTCTGCGTCTGGCTGGCTGGCATAAATATCTCACTCGCAATCAAATTCAGCCGATAGCGGAACGGGAAGG
CGACTGGAGTGCCATGTCCGGTTTTCAACAAACCATGCAAATGCTGAATGAGGGCATCGTTCCCACTGCG
ATGCTGGTTGCCAACGATCAGATGGCGCTGGGCGCAATGCGCGCCATTACCGAGTCCGGGCTGCGCGTTG
GTGCGGACATCTCGGTAGTGGGATACGACGATACCGAAGACAGCTCATGTTATATCCCGCCGTTAACCAC
CATCAAACAGGATTTTCGCCTGCTGGGGCAAACCAGCGTGGACCGCTTGCTGCAACTCTCTCAGGGCCAG
GCGGTGAAGGGCAATCAGCTGTTGCCCGTCTCACTGGTGAAAAGAAAAACCACCCTGGCGCCCAATACGC
AAACCGCCTCTCCCCGCGCGTTGGCCGATTCATTAATGCAGCTGGCACGACAGGTTTCCCGACTGGAAAG
CGGGCAGTGAGCGCAACGCAATTAATGTAAGTTAGCTCACTCATTAGGCACCGGGATCTCGACCGATGCC
CTTGAGAGCCTTCAACCCAGTCAGCTCCTTCCGGTGGGCGCGGGGCATGACTATCGTCGCCGCACTTATG
ACTGTCTTCTTTATCATGCAACTCGTAGGACAGGTGCCGGCAGCGCTCTGGGTCATTTTCGGCGAGGACC
GCTTTCGCTGGAGCGCGACGATGATCGGCCTGTCGCTTGCGGTATTCGGAATCTTGCACGCCCTCGCTCA
AGCCTTCGTCACTGGTCCCGCCACCAAACGTTTCGGCGAGAAGCAGGCCATTATCGCCGGCATGGCGGCC
CCACGGGTGCGCATGATCGTGCTCCTGTCGTTGAGGACCCGGCTAGGCTGGCGGGGTTGCCTTACTGGTT
AGCAGAATGAATCACCGATACGCGAGCGAACGTGAAGCGACTGCTGCTGCAAAACGTCTGCGACCTGAGC
AACAACATGAATGGTCTTCGGTTTCCGTGTTTCGTAAAGTCTGGAAACGCGGAAGTCAGCGCCCTGCACC
ATTATGTTCCGGATCTGCATCGCAGGATGCTGCTGGCTACCCTGTGGAACACCTACATCTGTATTAACGA
AGCGCTGGCATTGACCCTGAGTGATTTTTCTCTGGTCCCGCCGCATCCATACCGCCAGTTGTTTACCCTC
ACAACGTTCCAGTAACCGGGCATGTTCATCATCAGTAACCCGTATCGTGAGCATCCTCTCTCGTTTCATC
GGTATCATTACCCCCATGAACAGAAATCCCCCTTACACGGAGGCATCAGTGACCAAACAGGAAAAAACCG
CCCTTAACATGGCCCGCTTTATCAGAAGCCAGACATTAACGCTTCTGGAGAAACTCAACGAGCTGGACGC
GGATGAACAGGCAGACATCTGTGAATCGCTTCACGACCACGCTGATGAGCTTTACCGCAGCTGCCTCGCG
CGTTTCGGTGATGACGGTGAAAACCTCTGACACATGCAGCTCCCGGAGACGGTCACAGCTTGTCTGTAAG
CGGATGCCGGGAGCAGACAAGCCCGTCAGGGCGCGTCAGCGGGTGTTGGCGGGTGTCGGGGCGCAGCCAT
GACCCAGTCACGTAGCGATAGCGGAGTGTATACTGGCTTAACTATGCGGCATCAGAGCAGATTGTACTGA
GAGTGCACCATTGCGGTGTGAAATACCGCACAGATGCGTAAGGAGAAAATACCGCATCAGGCGCTCTTCC
GCTTCCTCGCTCACTGACTCGCTGCGCTCGGTCGTTCGGCTGCGGCGAGCGGTATCAGCTCACTCAAAGG
CGGTAATACGGTTATCCACAGAATCAGGGGATAACGCAGGAAAGAACATGTGAGCAAAAGGCCAGCAAAA
GGCCAGGAACCGTAAAAAGGCCGCGTTGCTGGCGTTTTTCCATAGGCTCCGCCCCCCTGACGAGCATCAC
AAAAATCGACGCTCAAGTCAGAGGTGGCGAAACCCGACAGGACTATAAAGATACCAGGCGTTTCCCCCTG
GAAGCTCCCTCGTGCGCTCTCCTGTTCCGACCCTGCCGCTTACCGGATACCTGTCCGCCTTTCTCCCTTC
GGGAAGCGTGGCGCTTTCTCATAGCTCACGCTGTAGGTATCTCAGTTCGGTGTAGGTCGTTCGCTCCAAG
CTGGGCTGTGTGCACGAACCCCCCGTTCAGCCCGACCGCTGCGCCTTATCCGGTAACTATCGTCTTGAGT
CCAACCCGGTAAGACACGACTTATCGCCACTGGCAGCAGCCACTGGTAACAGGATTAGCAGAGCGAGGTA
TGTAGGCGGTGCTACAGAGTTCTTGAAGTGGTGGCCTAACTACGGCTACACTAGAAGGACAGTATTTGGT
ATCTGCGCTCTGCTGAAGCCAGTTACCTTCGGAAAAAGAGTTGGTAGCTCTTGATCCGGCAAACAAACCA
CCGCTGGTAGCGGTGGTTTTTTTGTTTGCAAGCAGCAGATTACGCGCAGAAAAAAAGGATCTCAAGAAGA
TCCTTTGATCTTTTCTACGGGGTCTGACGCTCAGTGGAACGAAAACTCACGTTAAGGGATTTTGGTCATG
AACAATAAAACTGTCTGCTTACATAAACAGTAATACAAGGGGTGTTATGAGCCATATTCAACGGGAAACG
TCTTGCTCTAGGCCGCGATTAAATTCCAACATGGATGCTGATTTATATGGGTATAAATGGGCTCGCGATA
ATGTCGGGCAATCAGGTGCGACAATCTATCGATTGTATGGGAAGCCCGATGCGCCAGAGTTGTTTCTGAA
ACATGGCAAAGGTAGCGTTGCCAATGATGTTACAGATGAGATGGTCAGACTAAACTGGCTGACGGAATTT
ATGCCTCTTCCGACCATCAAGCATTTTATCCGTACTCCTGATGATGCATGGTTACTCACCACTGCGATCC
CCGGGAAAACAGCATTCCAGGTATTAGAAGAATATCCTGATTCAGGTGAAAATATTGTTGATGCGCTGGC
AGTGTTCCTGCGCCGGTTGCATTCGATTCCTGTTTGTAATTGTCCTTTTAACAGCGATCGCGTATTTCGT
CTCGCTCAGGCGCAATCACGAATGAATAACGGTTTGGTTGATGCGAGTGATTTTGATGACGAGCGTAATG
GCTGGCCTGTTGAACAAGTCTGGAAAGAAATGCATAAACTTTTGCCATTCTCACCGGATTCAGTCGTCAC
TCATGGTGATTTCTCACTTGATAACCTTATTTTTGACGAGGGGAAATTAATAGGTTGTATTGATGTTGGA
CGAGTCGGAATCGCAGACCGATACCAGGATCTTGCCATCCTATGGAACTGCCTCGGTGAGTTTTCTCCTT
CATTACAGAAACGGCTTTTTCAAAAATATGGTATTGATAATCCTGATATGAATAAATTGCAGTTTCATTT
GATGCTCGATGAGTTTTTCTAAGAATTAATTCATGAGCGGATACATATTTGAATGTATTTAGAAAAATAA
ACAAATAGGGGTTCCGCGCACATTTCCCCGAAAAGTGCCACCTAAATTGTAAGCGTTAATATTTTGTTAA
AATTCGCGTTAAATTTTTGTTAAATCAGCTCATTTTTTAACCAATAGGCCGAAATCGGCAAAATCCCTTA
TAAATCAAAAGAATAGACCGAGATAGGGT
[37 nt withheld, positions 6190-6226]
AAAGAACGTGGACTCCAACGTCAAAGG
[49 nt withheld, positions 6254-6302]
T
[91 nt withheld, positions 6304-6394]
G
[124 nt withheld, positions 6396-6519]
CCCATTCGCCA
Features (pLannotate 1.2.2; 19 found; start..end, strand, type, name):
     26..73      -  terminator     T7 terminator: transcription terminator for bacteriophage T7 RNA polymerase
     81..130     -  CDS            SET1 (fragment): solubility-enhancement tag derived from T7 phage gene 10B
    140..157     -  CDS            9xHis (fragment): 9xHis affinity tag
    242..1459    -  CDS            ribBA: RIBBA_AQUAE - Also known as ribA. Protein inferred from homology: Swiss-Prot protein existence level 3. Catalyzes the conversion of GTP to 2,5-diamino-6- ribosylamino-4(3H)-pyrimidinone 5'-phosphate (DARP), formate and pyrophosphate. From Aquifex aeolicus (strain VF5).
   1467..1489    -  RBS            RBS: efficient ribosome binding site from bacteriophage T7 gene 10 (Olins and Rangwala, 1989)
   1504..1528    -  protein_bind   lac operator: The lac repressor binds to the lac operator to inhibit transcription in E. coli. This inhibition can be relieved by adding lactose or isopropyl-β-D-thiogalactopyranoside (IPTG). lac repressor encoded by lacI
   1529..1547    -  promoter       T7 promoter: promoter for bacteriophage T7 RNA polymerase
   1573..1852    +  CDS            TcR (fragment): tetracycline efflux protein; tet; confers resistance to tetracycline
   1860..1937    +  promoter       lacI promoter: lacI
   1938..3020    +  CDS            lacI: lac repressor; lacI; The lac repressor binds to the lac operator to inhibit transcription in E. coli. This inhibition can be relieved by adding lactose or isopropyl-β-D-thiogalactopyranoside (IPTG).
   3033..3054    +  protein_bind   CAP binding site: CAP binding activates transcription in the presence of cAMP. E. coli catabolite activator protein
   3069..3360    +  CDS            TcR (fragment): tetracycline efflux protein; tet; confers resistance to tetracycline
   3432..3812    -  CDS            YPB1_ECOLX: Protein predicted: Swiss-Prot protein existence level 4. From Escherichia coli.
   3829..4020    +  CDS            rop: Rop protein, which maintains plasmids at low copy number; rop
   4122..4261    +  misc_feature   bom: basis of mobility region from pBR322
   4447..5035    -  rep_origin     ori: high-copy-number ColE1/pMB1/pBR322/pUC origin of replication
   5157..5972    +  CDS            KanR: aminoglycoside phosphotransferase; aph(3')-Ia; confers resistance to kanamycin in bacteria or G418 (Geneticin®) in eukaryotes
   5981..6038    -  promoter       AmpR promoter (fragment): bla
   6091..6519    -  rep_origin     f1 ori (sequence partly withheld): f1 bacteriophage origin of replication; arrow indicates direction of (+) strand synthesis
