[The description below was written by a language model from this plasmid's Addgene catalogue record and pLannotate feature annotations shown in this document.]
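Description:
AaRibBA is a bacterial expression plasmid built on the pET29b backbone that carries a synthesized gene for the bifunctional riboflavin-biosynthesis enzyme RibBA from the hyperthermophilic bacterium Aquifex aeolicus. This protein combines 3,4-dihydroxy-2-butanone 4-phosphate synthase activity with GTP cyclohydrolase II activity, the latter converting GTP to the pyrimidinone intermediate DARP with release of formate and pyrophosphate. The two activities together supply both branches of the riboflavin pathway.

The roughly 6.5 kb sequence shows the standard pET arrangement. A T7 promoter with an adjacent lac operator drives the ribBA open reading frame, which is preceded by the efficient T7 gene 10 ribosome binding site and followed by a T7 terminator. A plasmid-borne lacI gene with its own promoter supplies lac repressor, so expression is held off until induction with IPTG in a host that provides T7 RNA polymerase. A polyhistidine coding segment lies downstream of the gene, consistent with the C-terminal His tag of pET29b. However, there is a gap between the annotated end of ribBA and this segment, and the record does not state whether the tag is translated in frame with the enzyme. The short hits labelled SET1, TcR and AmpR promoter are fragmentary annotations of backbone sequence rather than functional elements.

The plasmid replicates from a ColE1/pBR322-type origin accompanied by rop and the bom region, and it also carries an f1 origin. Selection is by kanamycin resistance from an aminoglycoside phosphotransferase gene. The construct is suited to recombinant production of AaRibBA in E. coli. The associated work on riboflavin biosynthesis in A. aeolicus suggests enzymatic characterization as the likely application.
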