Addgene plasmid #242099: AaRibBA
Purpose: Bifunctional 3,4-dihydroxy-2-butanone 4-phosphate synthase/GTP cyclohydrolase II from Aquifex aeolicus
Depositing lab: Audrey Lamb. Depositing organization: University of Texas at San Antonio. Publication: Identification of the phosphatase essential for riboflavin biosynthesis in Aquifex aeolicus. Hoffpauir ZA, Lamb AL. J Biol Chem. 2025 May;301(5):108443. doi: 10.1016/j.jbc.2025.108443. Epub 2025 Mar 25. PubMed 40147773.
Backbone
  Vector backbone: pET29b
  Vector type: Bacterial Expression
Growth in bacteria
  Bacterial resistance: Kanamycin, 50 μg/mL
  Growth temperature: 37°C
  Growth strain: DH5alpha
  Copy number: High Copy
Gene/Insert
  Gene/Insert name: AaRibBA
  Species: Aquifex aeolicus
  Cloning method: Gene Synthesis
Terms and licenses: Academic/Nonprofit Terms; Industry Terms: Not Available to Industry
How to cite: AaRibBA was a gift from Audrey Lamb (Addgene plasmid # 242099 ; http://n2t.net/addgene:242099 ; RRID:Addgene_242099)
