>Addgene plasmid #242099 | AaRibBA | depositor partial sequence | sequence record 477459 | AaRibBA sequence 1230 bps
CATATGTCAGAAAGGGAGGAATTTAAATTCAATACAGTGGAAGAAGCGATCGAGGATATTCGTCAGGGTA
AAATGGTTATTGTCGTGGATGACCCGGACCGCGAGAACGAAGGAGACCTGGTGATGGCCGCAGAAAAGGT
CACCCCAGAAGCCATTAACTTTATGGCCAAGTACGGCCGTGGTCTGATTTGCTTAAGCTTGACCCCCGAG
CGTTGCGAGCAACTTGATCTGCATCCGATGACTCCGATGAACACCGATCCAAAAGGTACGTACTTCTGCG
TTAGCATCGATGCGCATCCGAAGCATGGTACGACCACGGGTATCAGCGCGTACGACCGTGCTCTGACGAT
CAAGCTAGCGATTTCGCCGGACGCGAAACCGTCTGATTTTGTTCGCCCAGGTCACGTGTTCCCGCTGAAA
GCGCGTCCGGGTGGTGTGTTAGAGCGCGCTGGCCACACCGAAGCAAGCGTCGATCTGGCTCGTTTGGCGG
GTTTGTATCCGGCAGGCGTGATCTGCGAAATTATGAAGGACGACGGCACCATGGCGCGCGTGCCGGACCT
GATGGAATTCGCAAAGAAGCACAATCTGAAAATCATCACCATTGCGGATCTGATCAAGTACCGCCTGCGT
CGTGAAACCCTGGTTGAAAAGGTGGCGTCTGCACACCTGCCGACCCCGTGGGGTGTTTTCAAAATCCACG
CCTATCGTCATAAACTTACTGGTGAAGAGCAGGTTGCGTTGACCATGGGTGAGTGGAAAGAAGACGAACC
GGTCTTGGTTCGTGTTCATTCCGAGTGCCTGACCGGTGACGTGTTCCGTTCCTTTCGTTGTGATTGTCGT
CCGCAGCTCGAGAAGGCTCTGGAGATGATCGCGAAAGAGGGCAAAGGCGTACTGGTTTATATCTTGGGGC
ACGAAGGCAGAGGCATCGGCATTGCGAATAAAATCAAGGCCTATGAACTGCAAGAGAAGGGCTACGACAC
CGTTGAGGCGAACGAGAAGTTGGGCTACCCGCCTGACCTTCGGGATTATGGCATCGGTGCACAGATCCTG
CGCGACCTGGGTGTTCGTAAAATGAAACTGATGACCAATAACCCGCGTAAAATTGTGGCCCTGGAGGGTT
TTGGTCTGGAGGTGGTTGAGCGCGTGCCGATTAAGATTGAACCGAATCCGTATAACAAGATCTACCTGCA
AGTCAAAAAGGATAAACTGGGCCACATGTTCTAAGGTACC
